Addgene plasmid #177586: pEcGlnRSH6
Purpose: Expresses His tagged GlnRS in Escherichia coli cells
Depositing lab: Kambiz Hamadani. Depositing organization: California State University, San Marcos.
Backbone
  Vector backbone: pJL-H6
  Vector type: Bacterial Expression
Growth in bacteria
  Bacterial resistance: Ampicillin, 100 μg/mL
  Growth temperature: 37°C
  Growth strain: DH5alpha
  Copy number: High Copy
Gene/Insert
  Gene/Insert name: Glutamine tRNA Synthetase
  Species: Escherichia coli
  Entrez Gene: glnS (a.k.a. b0680, ECK0668, JW0666)
  Tag / fusion protein: Hexahistidine (C terminal on backbone)
  Cloning method: Ligation Independent Cloning
Terms and licenses: Academic/Nonprofit Terms; Industry Terms: Not Available to Industry
How to cite: pEcGlnRSH6 was a gift from Kambiz Hamadani (Addgene plasmid # 177586 ; http://n2t.net/addgene:177586 ; RRID:Addgene_177586)
