[The description below was written by a language model from this plasmid's Addgene catalogue record and pLannotate feature annotations shown in this document.]
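Description:
pEcGlnRSH6 is a 7,019-nt bacterial expression plasmid built on the pJL-H6 backbone for producing Escherichia coli glutaminyl-tRNA synthetase (GlnRS, the glnS gene product) with a hexahistidine tag. The catalogue entry places the tag at the C terminus, contributed by the backbone, and states that the insert was introduced by ligation-independent cloning. The plasmid replicates from a ColE1/pMB1-type origin and is selected with ampicillin through the bla β-lactamase gene and its own promoter. The record lists it as high copy, although the annotation also detects the pBR322-derived bom site and the rop gene, which normally moderates copy number. An f1 phage origin is present as well. Short tetracycline-resistance gene fragments flanking the lacI region appear to be non-functional pBR322 remnants, typical of pET-style vectors.

The expression cassette follows the standard T7lac arrangement. A T7 promoter is immediately followed by a lac operator, then the efficient ribosome binding site from phage T7 gene 10, the glnS coding sequence, and a T7 terminator. The plasmid-borne lacI gene, driven by its own promoter, supplies the lac repressor that holds the cassette off until lactose or IPTG is added. Transcription requires a host that supplies T7 RNA polymerase. The feature table does not annotate the His tag explicitly; it would be expected in the short interval downstream of glnS, where the software instead reports a small fragment match to a T7 gene 10B-derived solubility tag, probably just vector sequence. The stated purpose is expression of His-tagged GlnRS in E. coli, which would permit purification by metal-affinity chromatography. The record does not state any further downstream application.
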