Features (pLannotate 1.2.2; 18 found; start..end, strand, type, name):
     37..465     +  rep_origin     f1 ori (sequence partly withheld): f1 bacteriophage origin of replication; arrow indicates direction of (+) strand synthesis
    518..622     +  promoter       AmpR promoter: bla
    623..1483    +  CDS            AmpR: β-lactamase; bla; confers resistance to ampicillin, carbenicillin, and related antibiotics
   1654..2242    +  rep_origin     ori: high-copy-number ColE1/pMB1/pBR322/pUC origin of replication
   2428..2567    -  misc_feature   bom: basis of mobility region from pBR322
   2669..2860    -  CDS            rop: Rop protein, which maintains plasmids at low copy number; rop
   2877..3257    +  CDS            YPB1_ECOLX: Protein predicted: Swiss-Prot protein existence level 4. From Escherichia coli.
   3329..3620    -  CDS            TcR (fragment): tetracycline efflux protein; tet; confers resistance to tetracycline
   3635..3656    -  protein_bind   CAP binding site: CAP binding activates transcription in the presence of cAMP. E. coli catabolite activator protein
   3669..4751    -  CDS            lacI: lac repressor; lacI; The lac repressor binds to the lac operator to inhibit transcription in E. coli. This inhibition can be relieved by adding lactose or isopropyl-β-D-thiogalactopyranoside (IPTG).
   4752..4829    -  promoter       lacI promoter: lacI
   4837..5116    -  CDS            TcR (fragment): tetracycline efflux protein; tet; confers resistance to tetracycline
   5138..5156    +  promoter       T7 promoter: promoter for bacteriophage T7 RNA polymerase
   5157..5181    +  protein_bind   lac operator: The lac repressor binds to the lac operator to inhibit transcription in E. coli. This inhibition can be relieved by adding lactose or isopropyl-β-D-thiogalactopyranoside (IPTG). lac repressor encoded by lacI
   5196..5218    +  RBS            RBS: efficient ribosome binding site from bacteriophage T7 gene 10 (Olins and Rangwala, 1989)
   5226..6887    +  CDS            glnS: SYQ_ECOLI - Experimental evidence at protein level: Swiss-Prot protein existence level 1. From Escherichia coli (strain K12).
   6915..6964    +  CDS            SET1 (fragment): solubility-enhancement tag derived from T7 phage gene 10B
   6972..7019    +  terminator     T7 terminator: transcription terminator for bacteriophage T7 RNA polymerase
>Addgene plasmid #177586 | pEcGlnRSH6 | addgene full sequence | sequence record 350697 | Addgene NGS Result
CTGAAAGGAGGAACTATATCCGGATTGGCGAATGGG
[124 nt withheld, positions 37-160]
C
[91 nt withheld, positions 162-252]
A
[49 nt withheld, positions 254-302]
CCTTTGACGTTGGAGTCCACGTTCTTT
[37 nt withheld, positions 330-366]
ACCCTATCTCGGTCTATTCTTTTGATTTATAAGGGATTTTGCCGATTTCGGCCTATTGGTTAAAAAATGA
GCTGATTTAACAAAAATTTAACGCGAATTTTAACAAAATATTAACGCTTACAATTTAGGTGGCACTTTTC
GGGGAAATGTGCGCGGAACCCCTATTTGTTTATTTTTCTAAATACATTCAAATATGTATCCGCTCATGAG
ACAATAACCCTGATAAATGCTTCAATAATATTGAAAAAGGAAGAGTATGAGTATTCAACATTTCCGTGTC
GCCCTTATTCCCTTTTTTGCGGCATTTTGCCTTCCTGTTTTTGCTCACCCAGAAACGCTGGTGAAAGTAA
AAGATGCTGAAGATCAGTTGGGTGCACGAGTGGGTTACATCGAACTGGATCTCAACAGCGGTAAGATCCT
TGAGAGTTTTCGCCCCGAAGAACGTTTTCCAATGATGAGCACTTTTAAAGTTCTGCTATGTGGCGCGGTA
TTATCCCGTATTGACGCCGGGCAAGAGCAACTCGGTCGCCGCATACACTATTCTCAGAATGACTTGGTTG
AGTACTCACCAGTCACAGAAAAGCATCTTACGGATGGCATGACAGTAAGAGAATTATGCAGTGCTGCCAT
AACCATGAGTGATAACACTGCGGCCAACTTACTTCTGACAACGATCGGAGGACCGAAGGAGCTAACCGCT
TTTTTGCACAACATGGGGGATCATGTAACTCGCCTTGATCGTTGGGAACCGGAGCTGAATGAAGCCATAC
CAAACGACGAGCGTGACACCACGATGCCTGCAGCAATGGCAACAACGTTGCGCAAACTATTAACTGGCGA
ACTACTTACTCTAGCTTCCCGGCAACAATTAATAGACTGGATGGAGGCGGATAAAGTTGCAGGACCACTT
CTGCGCTCGGCCCTTCCGGCTGGCTGGTTTATTGCTGATAAATCTGGAGCCGGTGAGCGTGGGTCTCGCG
GTATCATTGCAGCACTGGGGCCAGATGGTAAGCCCTCCCGTATCGTAGTTATCTACACGACGGGGAGTCA
GGCAACTATGGATGAACGAAATAGACAGATCGCTGAGATAGGTGCCTCACTGATTAAGCATTGGTAACTG
TCAGACCAAGTTTACTCATATATACTTTAGATTGATTTAAAACTTCATTTTTAATTTAAAAGGATCTAGG
TGAAGATCCTTTTTGATAATCTCATGACCAAAATCCCTTAACGTGAGTTTTCGTTCCACTGAGCGTCAGA
CCCCGTAGAAAAGATCAAAGGATCTTCTTGAGATCCTTTTTTTCTGCGCGTAATCTGCTGCTTGCAAACA
AAAAAACCACCGCTACCAGCGGTGGTTTGTTTGCCGGATCAAGAGCTACCAACTCTTTTTCCGAAGGTAA
CTGGCTTCAGCAGAGCGCAGATACCAAATACTGTCCTTCTAGTGTAGCCGTAGTTAGGCCACCACTTCAA
GAACTCTGTAGCACCGCCTACATACCTCGCTCTGCTAATCCTGTTACCAGTGGCTGCTGCCAGTGGCGAT
AAGTCGTGTCTTACCGGGTTGGACTCAAGACGATAGTTACCGGATAAGGCGCAGCGGTCGGGCTGAACGG
GGGGTTCGTGCACACAGCCCAGCTTGGAGCGAACGACCTACACCGAACTGAGATACCTACAGCGTGAGCT
ATGAGAAAGCGCCACGCTTCCCGAAGGGAGAAAGGCGGACAGGTATCCGGTAAGCGGCAGGGTCGGAACA
GGAGAGCGCACGAGGGAGCTTCCAGGGGGAAACGCCTGGTATCTTTATAGTCCTGTCGGGTTTCGCCACC
TCTGACTTGAGCGTCGATTTTTGTGATGCTCGTCAGGGGGGCGGAGCCTATGGAAAAACGCCAGCAACGC
GGCCTTTTTACGGTTCCTGGCCTTTTGCTGGCCTTTTGCTCACATGTTCTTTCCTGCGTTATCCCCTGAT
TCTGTGGATAACCGTATTACCGCCTTTGAGTGAGCTGATACCGCTCGCCGCAGCCGAACGACCGAGCGCA
GCGAGTCAGTGAGCGAGGAAGCGGAAGAGCGCCTGATGCGGTATTTTCTCCTTACGCATCTGTGCGGTAT
TTCACACCGCAATGGTGCACTCTCAGTACAATCTGCTCTGATGCCGCATAGTTAAGCCAGTATACACTCC
GCTATCGCTACGTGACTGGGTCATGGCTGCGCCCCGACACCCGCCAACACCCGCTGACGCGCCCTGACGG
GCTTGTCTGCTCCCGGCATCCGCTTACAGACAAGCTGTGACCGTCTCCGGGAGCTGCATGTGTCAGAGGT
TTTCACCGTCATCACCGAAACGCGCGAGGCAGCTGCGGTAAAGCTCATCAGCGTGGTCGTGAAGCGATTC
ACAGATGTCTGCCTGTTCATCCGCGTCCAGCTCGTTGAGTTTCTCCAGAAGCGTTAATGTCTGGCTTCTG
ATAAAGCGGGCCATGTTAAGGGCGGTTTTTTCCTGTTTGGTCACTGATGCCTCCGTGTAAGGGGGATTTC
TGTTCATGGGGGTAATGATACCGATGAAACGAGAGAGGATGCTCACGATACGGGTTACTGATGATGAACA
TGCCCGGTTACTGGAACGTTGTGAGGGTAAACAACTGGCGGTATGGATGCGGCGGGACCAGAGAAAAATC
ACTCAGGGTCAATGCCAGCGCTTCGTTAATACAGATGTAGGTGTTCCACAGGGTAGCCAGCAGCATCCTG
CGATGCAGATCCGGAACATAATGGTGCAGGGCGCTGACTTCCGCGTTTCCAGACTTTACGAAACACGGAA
ACCGAAGACCATTCATGTTGTTGCTCAGGTCGCAGACGTTTTGCAGCAGCAGTCGCTTCACGTTCGCTCG
CGTATCGGTGATTCATTCTGCTAACCAGTAAGGCAACCCCGCCAGCCTAGCCGGGTCCTCAACGACAGGA
GCACGATCATGCGCACCCGTGGGGCCGCCATGCCGGCGATAATGGCCTGCTTCTCGCCGAAACGTTTGGT
GGCGGGACCAGTGACGAAGGCTTGAGCGAGGGCGTGCAAGATTCCGAATACCGCAAGCGACAGGCCGATC
ATCGTCGCGCTCCAGCGAAAGCGGTCCTCGCCGAAAATGACCCAGAGCGCTGCCGGCACCTGTCCTACGA
GTTGCATGATAAAGAAGACAGTCATAAGTGCGGCGACGATAGTCATGCCCCGCGCCCACCGGAAGGAGCT
GACTGGGTTGAAGGCTCTCAAGGGCATCGGTCGAGATCCCGGTGCCTAATGAGTGAGCTAACTTACATTA
ATTGCGTTGCGCTCACTGCCCGCTTTCCAGTCGGGAAACCTGTCGTGCCAGCTGCATTAATGAATCGGCC
AACGCGCGGGGAGAGGCGGTTTGCGTATTGGGCGCCAGGGTGGTTTTTCTTTTCACCAGTGAGACGGGCA
ACAGCTGATTGCCCTTCACCGCCTGGCCCTGAGAGAGTTGCAGCAAGCGGTCCACGCTGGTTTGCCCCAG
CAGGCGAAAATCCTGTTTGATGGTGGTTAACGGCGGGATATAACATGAGCTGTCTTCGGTATCGTCGTAT
CCCACTACCGAGATATCCGCACCAACGCGCAGCCCGGACTCGGTAATGGCGCGCATTGCGCCCAGCGCCA
TCTGATCGTTGGCAACCAGCATCGCAGTGGGAACGATGCCCTCATTCAGCATTTGCATGGTTTGTTGAAA
ACCGGACATGGCACTCCAGTCGCCTTCCCGTTCCGCTATCGGCTGAATTTGATTGCGAGTGAGATATTTA
TGCCAGCCAGCCAGACGCAGACGCGCCGAGACAGAACTTAATGGGCCCGCTAACAGCGCGATTTGCTGGT
GACCCAATGCGACCAGATGCTCCACGCCCAGTCGCGTACCGTCTTCATGGGAGAAAATAATACTGTTGAT
GGGTGTCTGGTCAGAGACATCAAGAAATAACGCCGGAACATTAGTGCAGGCAGCTTCCACAGCAATGGCA
TCCTGGTCATCCAGCGGATAGTTAATGATCAGCCCACTGACGCGTTGCGCGAGAAGATTGTGCACCGCCG
CTTTACAGGCTTCGACGCCGCTTCGTTCTACCATCGACACCACCACGCTGGCACCCAGTTGATCGGCGCG
AGATTTAATCGCCGCGACAATTTGCGACGGCGCGTGCAGGGCCAGACTGGAGGTGGCAACGCCAATCAGC
AACGACTGTTTGCCCGCCAGTTGTTGTGCCACGCGGTTGGGAATGTAATTCAGCTCCGCCATCGCCGCTT
CCACTTTTTCCCGCGTTTTCGCAGAAACGTGGCTGGCCTGGTTCACCACGCGGGAAACGGTCTGATAAGA
GACACCGGCATACTCTGCGACATCGTATAACGTTACTGGTTTCACATTCACCACCCTGAATTGACTCTCT
TCCGGGCGCTATCATGCCATACCGCGAAAGGTTTTGCGCCATTCGATGGTGTCCGGGATCTCGACGCTCT
CCCTTATGCGACTCCTGCATTAGGAAGCAGCCCAGTAGTAGGTTGAGGCCGTTGAGCACCGCCGCCGCAA
GGAATGGTGCATGCAAGGAGATGGCGCCCAACAGTCCCCCGGCCACGGGGCCTGCCACCATACCCACGCC
GAAACAAGCGCTCATGAGCCCGAAGTGGCGAGCCCGATCTTCCCCATCGGTGATGTCGGCGATATAGGCG
CCAGCAACCGCACCTGTGGCGCCGGTGATGCCGGCCACGATGCGTCCGGCGTAGAGGATCGAGATCTCGA
TCCCGCGAAATTAATACGACTCACTATAGGGGAATTGTGAGCGGATAACAATTCCCCTCTAGAAATAATT
TTGTTTAACTTTAAGAAGGAGATATAAGGATGAGTGAGGCAGAAGCCCGCCCGACTAACTTTATCCGTCA
GATCATCGATGAAGATCTGGCCAGTGGTAAGCACACCACAGTACACACCCGTTTCCCGCCGGAGCCGAAT
GGCTATCTGCATATTGGCCATGCGAAATCTATCTGCCTGAACTTCGGGATCGCCCAGGACTATAAAGGCC
AGTGCAACCTGCGTTTCGACGACACTAACCCGGTAAAAGAAGATATCGAGTATGTTGAGTCGATCAAAAA
CGACGTAGAGTGGTTAGGTTTTCACTGGTCTGGTAACGTCCGTTACTCCTCCGATTATTTTGATCAGCTC
CACGCCTATGCGATCGAACTGATCAATAAAGGCCTGGCGTACGTTGATGAACTGACGCCGGAACAGATCC
GCGAATACCGCGGCACCCTGACGCAACCGGGTAAAAACAGCCCGTACCGCGACCGCAGCGTTGAAGAGAA
CCTGGCGCTGTTCGAAAAAATGCGTGCCGGTGGTTTTGAAGAAGGTAAAGCCTGCCTGCGTGCGAAAATC
GACATGGCTTCACCGTTTATCGTGATGCGCGATCCGGTGCTGTACCGTATTAAATTTGCTGAACACCACC
AGACTGGCAACAAGTGGTGCATCTACCCGATGTACGACTTCACCCACTGCATCAGCGATGCCCTGGAAGG
TATTACGCACTCTCTGTGTACGCTTGAGTTCCAGGACAACCGTCGTCTGTACGACTGGGTACTGGACAAC
ATCACGATTCCTGTTCACCCGCGCCAGTATGAGTTCTCGCGCCTGAATCTGGAATACACCGTGATGTCCA
AGCGTAAGTTGAACCTGCTGGTGACCGACAAGCACGTTGAAGGCTGGGATGACCCGCGTATGCCGACCAT
TTCCGGTCTGCGTCGTCGTGGTTACACTGCGGCTTCTATTCGTGAGTTCTGCAAACGCATCGGCGTGACC
AAGCAGGACAACACCATTGAGATGGCGTCGCTGGAATCCTGCATCCGTGAAGATCTCAACGAAAATGCGC
CGCGCGCAATGGCGGTTATCGATCCGGTGAAACTGGTTATCGAAAACTATCAGGGCGAAGGCGAAATGGT
TACCATGCCGAACCATCCGAACAAACCGGAAATGGGCAGCCGTCAGGTGCCGTTTAGCGGTGAGATTTGG
ATTGATCGCGCCGATTTCCGCGAAGAAGCTAACAAGCAGTACAAACGTCTGGTGCTGGGTAAAGAAGTGC
GTCTGCGTAATGCTTATGTGATTAAGGCAGAACGCGTCGAGAAAGATGCCGAAGGTAATATCACCACCAT
CTTCTGTACTTATGACGCCGATACCTTAAGCAAAGATCCGGCAGATGGTCGTAAAGTCAAAGGTGTTATT
CACTGGGTGAGCGCGGCACATGCGCTGCCGGTTGAAATCCGTTTGTATGACCGTCTGTTCAGCGTGCCTA
ACCCAGGTGCTGCGGATGATTTCCTGTCGGTGATTAACCCGGAATCGCTGGTGATCAAACAGGGCTTTGC
TGAACCGTCGCTGAAAGATGCGGTTGCGGGTAAAGCATTCCAGTTTGAGCGTGAAGGTTACTTCTGCCTC
GATAGCCGCCATTCTACGGCGGAAAAACCGGTATTTAACCGCACCGTTGGGCTGCGTGATACCTGGGCGA
AAGTAGGCGAGCACCATCACCATCATCACTGAGATCCGGCTGCTAACAAAGCCCGAAAGGAAGCTGAGTT
GGCTGCTGCCACCGCTGAGCAATAACTAGCATAACCCCTTGGGGCCTCTAAACGGGTCTTGAGGGGTTTT
TTG
